LOCUS       Exported 5180 bp ds-DNA circular SYN 10-AUG-2020
DEFINITION  synthetic circular DNA
ACCESSION   .
VERSION     .
KEYWORDS    pVC 144
SOURCE      synthetic DNA construct
  ORGANISM  synthetic DNA construct
REFERENCE   1 (bases 1 to 5180)
  AUTHORS   Andrew
  TITLE     Direct Submission
  JOURNAL   Exported Monday, Aug 10, 2020 from SnapGene 3.2.1
            http://www.snapgene.com
FEATURES             Location/Qualifiers
     source          1..5180
                     /organism="synthetic DNA construct"
                     /mol_type="other DNA"
     repeat_region   1..141
                     /note="AAV2 ITR"
                     /note="inverted terminal repeat of adeno-associated virus
                     serotype 2"
     misc_feature    156..559
                     /note="LAP2"
     regulatory      566..575
                     /regulatory_class="other"
                     /note="Kozak sequence"
                     /note="vertebrate consensus sequence for strong initiation
                     of translation (Kozak, 1987)"
     CDS             572..1282
                     /codon_start=1
                     /product="monomeric derivative of DsRed fluorescent protein
                     (Shaner et al., 2004)"
                     /note="mCherry"
                     /note="mammalian codon-optimized"
                     /translation="MVSKGEEDNMAIIKEFMRFKVHMEGSVNGHEFEIEGEGEGRPYEG
                     TQTAKLKVTKGGPLPFAWDILSPQFMYGSKAYVKHPADIPDYLKLSFPEGFKWERVMNF
                     EDGGVVTVTQDSSLQDGEFIYKVKLRGTNFPSDGPVMQKKTMGWEASSERMYPEDGALK
                     GEIKQRLKLKDGGHYDAEVKTTYKAKKPVQLPGAYNVNIKLDITSHNEDYTIVEQYERA
                     EGRHSTGGMDELYK"
     misc_feature    1307..1895
                     /note="WPRE"
                     /note="woodchuck hepatitis virus posttranscriptional
                     regulatory element"
     CDS             complement(1778..1789)
                     /codon_start=1
                     /product="Factor Xa recognition and cleavage site"
                     /note="Factor Xa site"
                     /translation="IEGR"
     polyA_signal    1927..2403
                     /note="hGH poly(A) signal"
                     /note="human growth hormone polyadenylation signal"
     repeat_region   2443..2583
                     /note="AAV2 ITR"
                     /note="inverted terminal repeat of adeno-associated virus
                     serotype 2"
     rep_origin      2658..3113
                     /direction=RIGHT
                     /note="f1 ori"
                     /note="f1 bacteriophage origin of replication; arrow
                     indicates direction of (+) strand synthesis"
     promoter        3395..3499
                     /gene="bla"
                     /note="AmpR promoter"
     CDS             3500..4360
                     /codon_start=1
                     /gene="bla"
                     /product="beta-lactamase"
                     /note="AmpR"
                     /note="confers resistance to ampicillin, carbenicillin, and
                     related antibiotics"
                     /translation="MSIQHFRVALIPFFAAFCLPVFAHPETLVKVKDAEDQLGARVGYI
                     ELDLNSGKILESFRPEERFPMMSTFKVLLCGAVLSRIDAGQEQLGRRIHYSQNDLVEYS
                     PVTEKHLTDGMTVRELCSAAITMSDNTAANLLLTTIGGPKELTAFLHNMGDHVTRLDRW
                     EPELNEAIPNDERDTTMPVAMATTLRKLLTGELLTLASRQQLIDWMEADKVAGPLLRSA
                     LPAGWFIADKSGAGERGSRGIIAALGPDGKPSRIVVIYTTGSQATMDERNRQIAEIGAS
                     LIKHW"
     rep_origin      4531..5119
                     /direction=RIGHT
                     /note="ori"
                     /note="high-copy-number ColE1/pMB1/pBR322/pUC origin of
                     replication"
ORIGIN
        1 cctgcaggca gctgcgcgct cgctcgctca ctgaggccgc ccgggcaaag cccgggcgtc
       61 gggcgacctt tggtcgcccg gcctcagtga gcgagcgagc gcgcagagag ggagtggcca
      121 actccatcac taggggttcc tgcggccgca cgcgtatccc cggtccgcgc tccgcccacc
      181 catcacagca gccgcggacg ctgcgcgccg gagcggtcca tctcgccagc cagccaacca
      241 gccgagccgc ccagccgacc cgagagcccc gagagccaga ctccctcagc catagaagac
      301 accgggcggg agagacggac tgaaaaaata tatctttttt tattttgtct gggcctggag
      361 acccgcagca ggagcggagg tgggtgcggg gccgggagcc ggagcaggac cgggaacagg
      421 aacaggaaca ggaacaggaa caggaacagg agtggggccg ggagcaggag caggagcggg
      481 agccgaagtg ggggcaggag cggcggcggc cgcagcagca acagggtcgc cccagtccgc
      541 ggcgaggaag agggagctcg gatccgccac catggtgagc aagggcgagg aggataacat
      601 ggccatcatc aaggagttca tgcgcttcaa ggtgcacatg gagggctccg tgaacggcca
      661 cgagttcgag atcgagggcg agggcgaggg ccgcccctac gagggcaccc agaccgccaa
      721 gctgaaggtg accaagggtg gccccctgcc cttcgcctgg gacatcctgt cccctcagtt
      781 catgtacggc tccaaggcct acgtgaagca ccccgccgac atccccgact acttgaagct
      841 gtccttcccc gagggcttca agtgggagcg cgtgatgaac ttcgaggacg gcggcgtggt
      901 gaccgtgacc caggactcct ccctgcagga cggcgagttc atctacaagg tgaagctgcg
      961 cggcaccaac ttcccctccg acggccccgt aatgcagaag aagaccatgg gctgggaggc
     1021 ctcctccgag cggatgtacc ccgaggacgg cgccctgaag ggcgagatca agcagaggct
     1081 gaagctgaag gacggcggcc actacgacgc tgaggtcaag accacctaca aggccaagaa
     1141 gcccgtgcag ctgcccggcg cctacaacgt caacatcaag ttggacatca cctcccacaa
     1201 cgaggactac accatcgtgg aacagtacga acgcgccgag ggccgccact ccaccggcgg
     1261 catggacgag ctgtacaagt aagaattcga tatcaagctt atcgataatc aacctctgga
     1321 ttacaaaatt tgtgaaagat tgactggtat tcttaactat gttgctcctt ttacgctatg
     1381 tggatacgct gctttaatgc ctttgtatca tgctattgct tcccgtatgg ctttcatttt
     1441 ctcctccttg tataaatcct ggttgctgtc tctttatgag gagttgtggc ccgttgtcag
     1501 gcaacgtggc gtggtgtgca ctgtgtttgc tgacgcaacc cccactggtt ggggcattgc
     1561 caccacctgt cagctccttt ccgggacttt cgctttcccc ctccctattg ccacggcgga
     1621 actcatcgcc gcctgccttg cccgctgctg gacaggggct cggctgttgg gcactgacaa
     1681 ttccgtggtg ttgtcgggga aatcatcgtc ctttccttgg ctgctcgcct gtgttgccac
     1741 ctggattctg cgcgggacgt ccttctgcta cgtcccttcg gccctcaatc cagcggacct
     1801 tccttcccgc ggcctgctgc cggctctgcg gcctcttccg cgtcttcgcc ttcgccctca
     1861 gacgagtcgg atctcccttt gggccgcctc cccgcatcga taccgagcgc tgctcgagag
     1921 atctacgggt ggcatccctg tgacccctcc ccagtgcctc tcctggccct ggaagttgcc
     1981 actccagtgc ccaccagcct tgtcctaata aaattaagtt gcatcatttt gtctgactag
     2041 gtgtccttct ataatattat ggggtggagg ggggtggtat ggagcaaggg gcaagttggg
     2101 aagacaacct gtagggcctg cggggtctat tgggaaccaa gctggagtgc agtggcacaa
     2161 tcttggctca ctgcaatctc cgcctcctgg gttcaagcga ttctcctgcc tcagcctccc
     2221 gagttgttgg gattccaggc atgcatgacc aggctcagct aatttttgtt tttttggtag
     2281 agacggggtt tcaccatatt ggccaggctg gtctccaact cctaatctca ggtgatctac
     2341 ccaccttggc ctcccaaatt gctgggatta caggcgtgaa ccactgctcc cttccctgtc
     2401 cttctgattt tgtaggtaac cacgtgcgga ccgagcggcc gcaggaaccc ctagtgatgg
     2461 agttggccac tccctctctg cgcgctcgct cgctcactga ggccgggcga ccaaaggtcg
     2521 cccgacgccc gggctttgcc cgggcggcct cagtgagcga gcgagcgcgc agctgcctgc
     2581 aggggcgcct gatgcggtat tttctcctta cgcatctgtg cggtatttca caccgcatan
     2641 nnnnnnnnnn nnnnnnnnnn nnnnnnnnnn nnnnnnnnnn nnnnnnnnnn nnnnnnnnnn
     2701 nnnnnnnnnn nnnnnnnnnn nnnnnnnnnn nnnnnnnnnn nnnnnnnnnn nnnnnnnnnn
     2761 nnnnnnnnnn nnnnnnnnnn ncnnnnnnnn nnnnnnnnnn nnnnnnnnnn nnnnnnnnnn
     2821 nnnnnnnnnn nnnnnnnnnn nnnnnnnnnn nnnnnnnnnn nnnnnnnnnn nnnnnnnnnn
     2881 nnnnnnnnnn nnnnnnnnnn nnnnnnnnnn nnnnnnnnnn nnncctttga cgttggagtc
     2941 cacgttcttt aatagtggac tcttgttcca aactggaaca acactcaacc ctatctcggg
     3001 ctattctttt gatttataag ggattttgcc gatttcggcc tattggttaa aaaatgagct
     3061 gatttaacaa aaatttaacg cgaattttaa caaaatatta acgtttacaa ttttatggtg
     3121 cactctcagt acaatctgct ctgatgccgc atagttaagc cagccccgac acccgccaac
     3181 acccgctgac gcgccctgac gggcttgtct gctcccggca tccgcttaca gacaagctgt
     3241 gaccgtctcc gggagctgca tgtgtcagag gttttcaccg tcatcaccga aacgcgcgag
     3301 acgaaagggc ctcgtgatac gcctattttt ataggttaat gtcatgataa taatggtttc
     3361 ttagacgtca ggtggcactt ttcggggaaa tgtgcgcgga acccctattt gtttattttt
     3421 ctaaatacat tcaaatatgt atccgctcat gagacaataa ccctgataaa tgcttcaata
     3481 atattgaaaa aggaagagta tgagtattca acatttccgt gtcgccctta ttcccttttt
     3541 tgcggcattt tgccttcctg tttttgctca cccagaaacg ctggtgaaag taaaagatgc
     3601 tgaagatcag ttgggtgcac gagtgggtta catcgaactg gatctcaaca gcggtaagat
     3661 ccttgagagt tttcgccccg aagaacgttt tccaatgatg agcactttta aagttctgct
     3721 atgtggcgcg gtattatccc gtattgacgc cgggcaagag caactcggtc gccgcataca
     3781 ctattctcag aatgacttgg ttgagtactc accagtcaca gaaaagcatc ttacggatgg
     3841 catgacagta agagaattat gcagtgctgc cataaccatg agtgataaca ctgcggccaa
     3901 cttacttctg acaacgatcg gaggaccgaa ggagctaacc gcttttttgc acaacatggg
     3961 ggatcatgta actcgccttg atcgttggga accggagctg aatgaagcca taccaaacga
     4021 cgagcgtgac accacgatgc ctgtagcaat ggcaacaacg ttgcgcaaac tattaactgg
     4081 cgaactactt actctagctt cccggcaaca attaatagac tggatggagg cggataaagt
     4141 tgcaggacca cttctgcgct cggcccttcc ggctggctgg tttattgctg ataaatctgg
     4201 agccggtgag cgtgggtctc gcggtatcat tgcagcactg gggccagatg gtaagccctc
     4261 ccgtatcgta gttatctaca cgacggggag tcaggcaact atggatgaac gaaatagaca
     4321 gatcgctgag ataggtgcct cactgattaa gcattggtaa ctgtcagacc aagtttactc
     4381 atatatactt tagattgatt taaaacttca tttttaattt aaaaggatct aggtgaagat
     4441 cctttttgat aatctcatga ccaaaatccc ttaacgtgag ttttcgttcc actgagcgtc
     4501 agaccccgta gaaaagatca aaggatcttc ttgagatcct ttttttctgc gcgtaatctg
     4561 ctgcttgcaa acaaaaaaac caccgctacc agcggtggtt tgtttgccgg atcaagagct
     4621 accaactctt tttccgaagg taactggctt cagcagagcg cagataccaa atactgtcct
     4681 tctagtgtag ccgtagttag gccaccactt caagaactct gtagcaccgc ctacatacct
     4741 cgctctgcta atcctgttac cagtggctgc tgccagtggc gataagtcgt gtcttaccgg
     4801 gttggactca agacgatagt taccggataa ggcgcagcgg tcgggctgaa cggggggttc
     4861 gtgcacacag cccagcttgg agcgaacgac ctacaccgaa ctgagatacc tacagcgtga
     4921 gctatgagaa agcgccacgc ttcccgaagg gagaaaggcg gacaggtatc cggtaagcgg
     4981 cagggtcgga acaggagagc gcacgaggga gcttccaggg ggaaacgcct ggtatcttta
     5041 tagtcctgtc gggtttcgcc acctctgact tgagcgtcga tttttgtgat gctcgtcagg
     5101 ggggcggagc ctatggaaaa acgccagcaa cgcggccttt ttacggttcc tggccttttg
     5161 ctggcctttt gctcacatgt
//
