>Addgene plasmid #159524 | pAAV-LAP2-mCherry | addgene full sequence | sequence record 311206 | Addgene NGS Result
GCTCGCTCGCTCACTGAGGCCGCCCGGGCGTCGGGCGACCTTTGGTCGCCCGGCCTCAGTGAGCGAGCGA
GCGCGCAGAGAGGGAGTGGCCAACTCCATCACTAGGGGTTCCTGCGGCCGCACGCGTATCCCCGGTCCGC
GCTCCGCCCACCCATCACAGCAGCCGCGGACGCTGCGCGCCGGAGCGGTCCATCTCGCCAGCCAGCCAAC
CAGCCGAGCCGCCCAGCCGACCCGAGAGCCCCGAGAGCCAGACTCCCTCAGCCATAGAAGACACCGGGCG
GGAGAGACGGACTGAAAAAATATATCTTTTTTTATTTTGTCTGGGCCTGGAGACCCGCAGCAGGAGCGGA
GGTGGGTGCGGGGCCGGGAGCCGGAGCAGGACCGGGAACAGGAACAGGAACAGGAACAGGAACAGGAACA
GGAGTGGGGCCGGGAGCAGGAGCAGGAGCGGGAGCCGAAGTGGGGGCAGGAGCGGCGGCGGCCGCAGCAG
CAACAGGGTCGCCCCAGTCCGCGGCGAGGAAGAGGGAGCTCGGATCCGCCACCATGGTGAGCAAGGGCGA
GGAGGATAACATGGCCATCATCAAGGAGTTCATGCGCTTCAAGGTGCACATGGAGGGCTCCGTGAACGGC
CACGAGTTCGAGATCGAGGGCGAGGGCGAGGGCCGCCCCTACGAGGGCACCCAGACCGCCAAGCTGAAGG
TGACCAAGGGTGGCCCCCTGCCCTTCGCCTGGGACATCCTGTCCCCTCAGTTCATGTACGGCTCCAAGGC
CTACGTGAAGCACCCCGCCGACATCCCCGACTACTTGAAGCTGTCCTTCCCCGAGGGCTTCAAGTGGGAG
CGCGTGATGAACTTCGAGGACGGCGGCGTGGTGACCGTGACCCAGGACTCCTCCCTGCAGGACGGCGAGT
TCATCTACAAGGTGAAGCTGCGCGGCACCAACTTCCCCTCCGACGGCCCCGTAATGCAGAAGAAGACCAT
GGGCTGGGAGGCCTCCTCCGAGCGGATGTACCCCGAGGACGGCGCCCTGAAGGGCGAGATCAAGCAGAGG
CTGAAGCTGAAGGACGGCGGCCACTACGACGCTGAGGTCAAGACCACCTACAAGGCCAAGAAGCCCGTGC
AGCTGCCCGGCGCCTACAACGTCAACATCAAGTTGGACATCACCTCCCACAACGAGGACTACACCATCGT
GGAACAGTACGAACGCGCCGAGGGCCGCCACTCCACCGGCGGCATGGACGAGCTGTACAAGTAAGAATTC
GATATCAAGCTTATCGATAATCAACCTCTGGATTACAAAATTTGTGAAAGATTGACTGGTATTCTTAACT
ATGTTGCTCCTTTTACGCTATGTGGATACGCTGCTTTAATGCCTTTGTATCATGCTATTGCTTCCCGTAT
GGCTTTCATTTTCTCCTCCTTGTATAAATCCTGGTTGCTGTCTCTTTATGAGGAGTTGTGGCCCGTTGTC
AGGCAACGTGGCGTGGTGTGCACTGTGTTTGCTGACGCAACCCCCACTGGTTGGGGCATTGCCACCACCT
GTCAGCTCCTTTCCGGGACTTTCGCTTTCCCCCTCCCTATTGCCACGGCGGAACTCATCGCCGCCTGCCT
TGCCCGCTGCTGGACAGGGGCTCGGCTGTTGGGCACTGACAATTCCGTGGTGTTGTCGGGGAAATCATCG
TCCTTTCCTTGGCTGCTCGCCTATGTTGCCACCTGGATTCTGCGCGGGACGTCCTTCTGCTACGTCCCTT
CGGCCCTCAATCCAGCGGACCTTCCTTCCCGCGGCCTGCTGCCGGCTCTGCGGCCTCTTCCGCGTCTTCG
CCTTCGCCCTCAGACGAGTCGGATCTCCCTTTGGGCCGCCTCCCCGCATCGATACCGAGCGCTGCTCGAG
AGATCTACGGGTGGCATCCCTGTGACCCCTCCCCAGTGCCTCTCCTGGCCCTGGAAGTTGCCACTCCAGT
GCCCACCAGCCTTGTCCTAATAAAATTAAGTTGCATCATTTTGTCTGACTAGGTGTCCTTCTATAATATT
ATGGGGTGGAGGGGGGTGGTATGGAGCAAGGGGCAAGTTGGGAAGACAACCTGTAGGGCCTGCGGGGTCT
ATTGGGAACCAAGCTGGAGTGCAGTGGCACAATCTTGGCTCACTGCAATCTCCGCCTCCTGGGTTCAAGC
GATTCTCCTGCCTCAGCCTCCCGAGTTGTTGGGATTCCAGGCATGCATGACCAGGCTCAGCTAATTTTTG
TTTTTTTGGTAGAGACGGGGTTTCACCATATTGGCCAGGCTGGTCTCCAACTCCTAATCTCAGGTGATCT
ACCCACCTTGGCCTCCCAAATTGCTGGGATTACAGGCGTGAACCACTGCTCCCTTCCCTGTCCTTCTGAT
TTTGTAGGTAACCACGTGCGGACCGAGCGGCCGCAGGAACCCCTAGTGATGGAGTTGGCCACTCCCTCTC
TGCGCGCTCGCTCGCTCACTGAGGCCGGGCGACCAAAGGTCGCCCGACGCCCGGGCTTTGCCCGGGCGGC
CTCAGTGAGCGAGCGAGCGCGCAGCTGCCTGCAGGGGCGCCTGATGCGGTATTTTCTCCTTACGCATCTG
TGCGGTATTTCACACCGCATA
[95 nt withheld, positions 2612-2706]
T
[46 nt withheld, positions 2708-2753]
C
[141 nt withheld, positions 2755-2895]
CCTTTGACGTTGGAGTCCACGTTCTTTAATAGTGGACTCTTGTTCCAAACTGGAACAACACTCAACTCTA
TCTCGGGCTATTCTTTTGATTTATAAGGGATTTTGCCGATTTCGGTCTATTGGTTAAAAAATGAGCTGAT
TTAACAAAAATTTAACGCGAATTTTAACAAAATATTAACGTTTACAATTTTATGGTGCACTCTCAGTACA
ATCTGCTCTGATGCCGCATAGTTAAGCCAGCCCCGACACCCGCCAACACCCGCTGACGCGCCCTGACGGG
CTTGTCTGCTCCCGGCATCCGCTTACAGACAAGCTGTGACCGTCTCCGGGAGCTGCATGTGTCAGAGGTT
TTCACCGTCATCACCGAAACGCGCGAGACGAAAGGGCCTCGTGATACGCCTATTTTTATAGGTTAATGTC
ATGATAATAATGGTTTCTTAGACGTCAGGTGGCACTTTTCGGGGAAATGTGCGCGGAACCCCTATTTGTT
TATTTTTCTAAATACATTCAAATATGTATCCGCTCATGAGACAATAACCCTGATAAATGCTTCAATAATA
TTGAAAAAGGAAGAGTATGAGTATTCAACATTTCCGTGTCGCCCTTATTCCCTTTTTTGCGGCATTTTGC
CTTCCTGTTTTTGCTCACCCAGAAACGCTGGTGAAAGTAAAAGATGCTGAAGATCAGTTGGGTGCACGAG
TGGGTTACATCGAACTGGATCTCAACAGCGGTAAGATCCTTGAGAGTTTTCGCCCCGAAGAACGTTTTCC
AATGATGAGCACTTTTAAAGTTCTGCTATGTGGCGCGGTATTATCCCGTATTGACGCCGGGCAAGAGCAA
CTCGGTCGCCGCATACACTATTCTCAGAATGACTTGGTTGAGTACTCACCAGTCACAGAAAAGCATCTTA
CGGATGGCATGACAGTAAGAGAATTATGCAGTGCTGCCATAACCATGAGTGATAACACTGCGGCCAACTT
ACTTCTGACAACGATCGGAGGACCGAAGGAGCTAACCGCTTTTTTGCACAACATGGGGGATCATGTAACT
CGCCTTGATCGTTGGGAACCGGAGCTGAATGAAGCCATACCAAACGACGAGCGTGACACCACGATGCCTG
TAGCAATGGCAACAACGTTGCGCAAACTATTAACTGGCGAACTACTTACTCTAGCTTCCCGGCAACAATT
AATAGACTGGATGGAGGCGGATAAAGTTGCAGGACCACTTCTGCGCTCGGCCCTTCCGGCTGGCTGGTTT
ATTGCTGATAAATCTGGAGCCGGTGAGCGTGGGTCTCGCGGTATCATTGCAGCACTGGGGCCAGATGGTA
AGCCCTCCCGTATCGTAGTTATCTACACGACGGGGAGTCAGGCAACTATGGATGAACGAAATAGACAGAT
CGCTGAGATAGGTGCCTCACTGATTAAGCATTGGTAACTGTCAGACCAAGTTTACTCATATATACTTTAG
ATTGATTTAAAACTTCATTTTTAATTTAAAAGGATCTAGGTGAAGATCCTTTTTGATAATCTCATGACCA
AAATCCCTTAACGTGAGTTTTCGTTCCACTGAGCGTCAGACCCCGTAGAAAAGATCAAAGGATCTTCTTG
AGATCCTTTTTTTCTGCGCGTAATCTGCTGCTTGCAAACAAAAAAACCACCGCTACCAGCGGTGGTTTGT
TTGCCGGATCAAGAGCTACCAACTCTTTTTCCGAAGGTAACTGGCTTCAGCAGAGCGCAGATACCAAATA
CTGTTCTTCTAGTGTAGCCGTAGTTAGGCCACCACTTCAAGAACTCTGTAGCACCGCCTACATACCTCGC
TCTGCTAATCCTGTTACCAGTGGCTGCTGCCAGTGGCGATAAGTCGTGTCTTACCGGGTTGGACTCAAGA
CGATAGTTACCGGATAAGGCGCAGCGGTCGGGCTGAACGGGGGGTTCGTGCACACAGCCCAGCTTGGAGC
GAACGACCTACACCGAACTGAGATACCTACAGCGTGAGCTATGAGAAAGCGCCACGCTTCCCGAAGGGAG
AAAGGCGGACAGGTATCCGGTAAGCGGCAGGGTCGGAACAGGAGAGCGCACGAGGGAGCTTCCAGGGGGA
AACGCCTGGTATCTTTATAGTCCTGTCGGGTTTCGCCACCTCTGACTTGAGCGTCGATTTTTGTGATGCT
CGTCAGGGGGGCGGAGCCTATGGAAAAACGCCAGCAACGCGGCCTTTTTACGGTTCCTGGCCTTTTGCTG
GCCTTTTGCTCACATGTCCTGCAGGCAGCTGCGC
Features (pLannotate 1.2.2; 14 found; start..end, strand, type, name):
     22..113     -  repeat_region  AAV2 ITR (fragment): inverted terminal repeat of adeno-associated virus serotype 2 inverted
    544..1251    +  CDS            mCherry: mCherry is a basic (constitutively fluorescent) red fluorescent protein published in 2004, derived from Discosoma sp.. It is reported to be a very rapidly-maturing monomer with low acid sensitivity.
   1255..1279    +  misc_feature   MCS (fragment): pBluescript multiple cloning site
   1279..1867    +  misc_feature   WPRE: woodchuck hepatitis virus posttranscriptional regulatory element
   1899..2375    +  polyA_signal   hGH poly(A) signal: human growth hormone polyadenylation signal
   2415..2555    +  repeat_region  AAV2 ITR: inverted terminal repeat of adeno-associated virus serotype 2 inverted
   2560..2611    -  misc_feature   bom (fragment): basis of mobility region from pBR322
   2630..3085    +  rep_origin     f1 ori (sequence partly withheld): f1 bacteriophage origin of replication; arrow indicates direction of (+) strand synthesis
   3086..3135    -  misc_feature   bom (fragment): basis of mobility region from pBR322
   3237..3272    -  CDS            rop (fragment): Rop protein, which maintains plasmids at low copy number; rop
   3367..3471    +  promoter       AmpR promoter: bla
   3472..4332    +  CDS            AmpR: β-lactamase; bla; confers resistance to ampicillin, carbenicillin, and related antibiotics
   4503..5091    +  rep_origin     ori: high-copy-number ColE1/pMB1/pBR322/pUC origin of replication
   5164..22      +  repeat_region  AAV2 ITR (fragment) (across the origin): inverted terminal repeat of adeno-associated virus serotype 2 inverted
