[The description below was written by a language model from this plasmid's Addgene catalogue record, the feature table of its GenBank file and pLannotate feature annotations shown in this document.]
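Description:
pAAV-LAP2-mCherry is an adeno-associated virus transfer plasmid for mammalian expression, derived from pAAV-Ef1a-mCherry by replacing the EF1a promoter with LAP2 between retained MluI and BamHI sites. The total size is about 5.2 kb. In bacteria it is maintained by a high-copy ColE1/pUC-type origin and selected through the bla gene, which confers ampicillin resistance from its own promoter. An f1 phage origin is also present in the backbone. The record lists a recombination-deficient growth strain, which is a common choice for keeping the repeat-rich AAV termini intact.

The payload sits between two AAV2 inverted terminal repeats, the cis elements needed for replication and packaging of the intervening DNA into AAV particles when rep, cap and helper functions are provided separately. Within the ITRs, the roughly 400 bp LAP2 element drives a mammalian codon-optimised mCherry coding sequence of 711 bp preceded by a Kozak consensus. Downstream lie the woodchuck hepatitis virus posttranscriptional regulatory element, which enhances transcript stability and expression, and the human growth hormone polyadenylation signal. The associated publication title identifies LAP2 as a small alphaherpesvirus latency-associated promoter tested for efficient, long-term transgene expression in the central nervous system, so this construct serves as a red fluorescent reporter of that promoter's activity. The compact promoter also leaves room in the limited AAV genome.

The depositor's map and the repository's sequencing result agree on feature order. The sequenced record is slightly shorter, and the upstream ITR is annotated there only as fragments, which suggests a small difference or incomplete read in that repeat.
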