Addgene plasmid #159524: pAAV-LAP2-mCherry
Purpose: Expresses mCherry from LAP2 promoter
Depositing lab: Esteban Engel. Depositing organization: Princeton University. Publication: Small Alphaherpesvirus Latency-Associated Promoters Drive Efficient and Long-Term Transgene Expression in the CNS. Maturana CJ, Verpeut JL, Pisano TJ, Dhanerawala ZM, Esteves A, Enquist LW, Engel EA. Mol Ther Methods Clin Dev. 2020 Apr 14;17:843-857. doi: 10.1016/j.omtm.2020.04.004. eCollection 2020 Jun 12. PubMed 32368565.
Backbone
  Vector backbone: pAAV-Ef1a-mCherry (Addgene 114470)
  Backbone manufacturer: Karl Deisseroth and Stratagene
  Backbone size w/o insert (bp): 4469
  Total vector size (bp): 5180
  Modifications to backbone: Replaced EF1a promoter with LAP2
  Vector type: Mammalian Expression, AAV
Growth in bacteria
  Bacterial resistance: Ampicillin, 100 μg/mL
  Growth temperature: 37°C
  Growth strain: NEB Stable
  Copy number: High Copy
Gene/Insert
  Gene/Insert name: mCherry
  Insert size (bp): 711
  Promoter: LAP2
  Cloning method: Restriction Enzyme; 5′ cloning site MluI (not destroyed); 3′ cloning site BamHI (not destroyed)
  Sequencing primers: 5′ GCA CGC GTA TCC CCG GTC CGC GCT CCG CCC ACC CA; 3′ GCG GAT CCG AGC TCC CTC TTC CTC GCC GCG GAC TGG
Terms and licenses: Academic/Nonprofit Terms; Industry Terms: Not Available to Industry
How to cite: pAAV-LAP2-mCherry was a gift from Esteban Engel (Addgene plasmid # 159524 ; http://n2t.net/addgene:159524 ; RRID:Addgene_159524)
